Addgene plasmid #178475: pETM33_EPS15_EH
Purpose: Bacterial expression of human domain with His-tag and GST tag
Depositing lab: Ylva Ivarsson. Depositing organization: Uppsala University. Publication: Proteome-scale mapping of binding sites in the unstructured regions of the human proteome. Benz C, Ali M, Krystkowiak I, Simonetti L, Sayadi A, Mihalic F, Kliche J, Andersson E, Jemth P, Davey NE, Ivarsson Y. Mol Syst Biol. 2022 Jan;18(1):e10584. doi: 10.15252/msb.202110584. PubMed 35044719.
Backbone
  Vector backbone: pETM33
  Backbone size w/o insert (bp): 6017
  Vector type: Bacterial Expression
Growth in bacteria
  Bacterial resistance: Kanamycin, 50 μg/mL
  Growth temperature: 37°C
  Growth strain: DH5alpha
  Copy number: Unknown
Gene/Insert
  Gene/Insert name: EPS15_EH
  Species: H. sapiens (human); Synthetic
  Entrez Gene: EPS15 (a.k.a. AF-1P, AF1P, MLLT5)
  Promoter: T7/LacO
  Tag / fusion protein: His-GST (N terminal on insert)
  Cloning method: Restriction Enzyme; 5′ cloning site Nco1 (destroyed during cloning); 3′ cloning site EcoR1 (destroyed during cloning)
  Sequencing primers: 5′ CGGATCTGGAAGTTCTGTTCC; 3′ GAGTGCGGCCGCAAGCTTG
Terms and licenses: Academic/Nonprofit Terms; Industry Terms: Not Available to Industry
Depositor comments: Please visit https://www.biorxiv.org/content/10.1101/2021.04.13.439572v1 for bioRxv preprint. Growth in BL21 DE3 gold 37 C after induction with 1mM IPTG 4 hours 30 C. Insert: GPWAVKPEDKAKYDAIFDSLSPVNGFLSGDKVKPVLLNSKLPVDILGRVWELSDIDHDGMLDRDEFAVAMFLVYCALEKEPVPMSLPPALVPPSKR.
How to cite: pETM33_EPS15_EH was a gift from Ylva Ivarsson (Addgene plasmid # 178475 ; http://n2t.net/addgene:178475 ; RRID:Addgene_178475)
