[The description below was written by a language model from this plasmid's Addgene catalogue record and pLannotate feature annotations shown in this document.]
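Description:
pETM33_EPS15_EH is a bacterial expression plasmid built on the pETM33 backbone, a pET-type vector, for producing an EH domain of human EPS15 as an N-terminally His- and GST-tagged fusion protein in E. coli. The sequenced record is 6,283 nt. It is propagated through a ColE1/pMB1-type origin accompanied by the bom region and the rop gene, which moderates copy number, and it is selected with kanamycin via an aminoglycoside phosphotransferase gene. An f1 phage origin is also present, along with residual tetracycline-resistance fragments flanking the lacI cassette that are remnants of the backbone rather than functional markers.

Expression is driven by a T7 promoter followed directly by a lac operator and the T7 gene 10 ribosome binding site. The plasmid-borne lacI gene supplies the repressor, so transcription is held off until IPTG is added in a host that provides T7 RNA polymerase; the depositor notes a BL21(DE3)-type strain for expression. The reading frame begins with a hexahistidine tag, continues into Schistosoma japonicum glutathione S-transferase, and then into a roughly 285 bp fragment of EPS15, an endocytic adaptor involved in clathrin-coated pit assembly and receptor internalisation. The insert was placed between NcoI and EcoRI sites, both destroyed during cloning, and is listed as human and synthetic. A vector-derived His-tag sequence and a short T7 gene 10-related fragment are annotated downstream of the insert, ahead of the T7 terminator; the record does not indicate that they are translated as part of the product. The dual tags allow nickel or glutathione affinity purification. The associated study concerns proteome-scale mapping of binding sites in unstructured regions of human proteins.
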