Features (pLannotate 1.2.2; 21 found; start..end, strand, type, name):
      1..589     +  rep_origin     ori: high-copy-number ColE1/pMB1/pBR322/pUC origin of replication
    775..914     -  misc_feature   bom: basis of mobility region from pBR322
   1016..1207    -  CDS            rop: Rop protein, which maintains plasmids at low copy number; rop
   1224..1604    +  CDS            YPB1_ECOLX: Protein predicted: Swiss-Prot protein existence level 4. From Escherichia coli.
   1676..1967    -  CDS            TcR (fragment): tetracycline efflux protein; tet; confers resistance to tetracycline
   1982..2003    -  protein_bind   CAP binding site: CAP binding activates transcription in the presence of cAMP. E. coli catabolite activator protein
   2016..3098    -  CDS            lacI: lac repressor; lacI; The lac repressor binds to the lac operator to inhibit transcription in E. coli. This inhibition can be relieved by adding lactose or isopropyl-β-D-thiogalactopyranoside (IPTG).
   3099..3176    -  promoter       lacI promoter: lacI
   3184..3463    -  CDS            TcR (fragment): tetracycline efflux protein; tet; confers resistance to tetracycline
   3485..3503    +  promoter       T7 promoter: promoter for bacteriophage T7 RNA polymerase
   3504..3528    +  protein_bind   lac operator: The lac repressor binds to the lac operator to inhibit transcription in E. coli. This inhibition can be relieved by adding lactose or isopropyl-β-D-thiogalactopyranoside (IPTG). lac repressor encoded by lacI
   3543..3565    +  RBS            RBS: efficient ribosome binding site from bacteriophage T7 gene 10 (Olins and Rangwala, 1989)
   3578..3595    +  CDS            7xHis (fragment): 6xHis affinity tag
   3614..4267    +  CDS            GST26_SCHJA: Experimental evidence at protein level: Swiss-Prot protein existence level 1. GST isoenzymes appear to play a central role in the parasite detoxification system. Other functions are also suspected including a role in increasing the solubility of haematin in the parasite gut. From Schistosoma japonicum (Blood fluke).
   4304..4588    +  CDS            EPS15 (fragment): EPS15_HUMAN - Also known as AF1P. Experimental evidence at protein level: Swiss-Prot protein existence level 1. Involved in cell growth regulation. May be involved in the regulation of mitogenic signals and control of cell proliferation. Involved in the internalization of ligand-inducible receptors of the receptor tyrosine kinase (RTK) type, in particular EGFR. Plays a role in the assembly of clathrin-coated pits (CCPs). Acts as a clathrin adapter required for post-Golgi trafficking. Seems to be involved in CCPs maturation including invagination or budding. Involved in endocytosis of integrin
   4632..4649    +  CDS            9xHis (fragment): 9xHis affinity tag
   4659..4708    +  CDS            SET1 (fragment): solubility-enhancement tag derived from T7 phage gene 10B
   4716..4763    +  terminator     T7 terminator: transcription terminator for bacteriophage T7 RNA polymerase
   4800..5228    +  rep_origin     f1 ori (sequence partly withheld): f1 bacteriophage origin of replication; arrow indicates direction of (+) strand synthesis
   5281..5338    +  promoter       AmpR promoter (fragment): bla
   5347..6162    -  CDS            KanR: aminoglycoside phosphotransferase; aph(3')-Ia; confers resistance to kanamycin in bacteria or G418 (Geneticin®) in eukaryotes
>Addgene plasmid #178475 | pETM33_EPS15_EH | addgene full sequence | sequence record 357309 | Addgene NGS Result
TTGAGATCCTTTTTTTCTGCGCGTAATCTGCTGCTTGCAAACAAAAAAACCACCGCTACCAGCGGTGGTT
TGTTTGCCGGATCAAGAGCTACCAACTCTTTTTCCGAAGGTAACTGGCTTCAGCAGAGCGCAGATACCAA
ATACTGTCCTTCTAGTGTAGCCGTAGTTAGGCCACCACTTCAAGAACTCTGTAGCACCGCCTACATACCT
CGCTCTGCTAATCCTGTTACCAGTGGCTGCTGCCAGTGGCGATAAGTCGTGTCTTACCGGGTTGGACTCA
AGACGATAGTTACCGGATAAGGCGCAGCGGTCGGGCTGAACGGGGGGTTCGTGCACACAGCCCAGCTTGG
AGCGAACGACCTACACCGAACTGAGATACCTACAGCGTGAGCTATGAGAAAGCGCCACGCTTCCCGAAGG
GAGAAAGGCGGACAGGTATCCGGTAAGCGGCAGGGTCGGAACAGGAGAGCGCACGAGGGAGCTTCCAGGG
GGAAACGCCTGGTATCTTTATAGTCCTGTCGGGTTTCGCCACCTCTGACTTGAGCGTCGATTTTTGTGAT
GCTCGTCAGGGGGGCGGAGCCTATGGAAAAACGCCAGCAACGCGGCCTTTTTACGGTTCCTGGCCTTTTG
CTGGCCTTTTGCTCACATGTTCTTTCCTGCGTTATCCCCTGATTCTGTGGATAACCGTATTACCGCCTTT
GAGTGAGCTGATACCGCTCGCCGCAGCCGAACGACCGAGCGCAGCGAGTCAGTGAGCGAGGAAGCGGAAG
AGCGCCTGATGCGGTATTTTCTCCTTACGCATCTGTGCGGTATTTCACACCGCAATGGTGCACTCTCAGT
ACAATCTGCTCTGATGCCGCATAGTTAAGCCAGTATACACTCCGCTATCGCTACGTGACTGGGTCATGGC
TGCGCCCCGACACCCGCCAACACCCGCTGACGCGCCCTGACGGGCTTGTCTGCTCCCGGCATCCGCTTAC
AGACAAGCTGTGACCGTCTCCGGGAGCTGCATGTGTCAGAGGTTTTCACCGTCATCACCGAAACGCGCGA
GGCAGCTGCGGTAAAGCTCATCAGCGTGGTCGTGAAGCGATTCACAGATGTCTGCCTGTTCATCCGCGTC
CAGCTCGTTGAGTTTCTCCAGAAGCGTTAATGTCTGGCTTCTGATAAAGCGGGCCATGTTAAGGGCGGTT
TTTTCCTGTTTGGTCACTGATGCCTCCGTGTAAGGGGGATTTCTGTTCATGGGGGTAATGATACCGATGA
AACGAGAGAGGATGCTCACGATACGGGTTACTGATGATGAACATGCCCGGTTACTGGAACGTTGTGAGGG
TAAACAACTGGCGGTATGGATGCGGCGGGACCAGAGAAAAATCACTCAGGGTCAATGCCAGCGCTTCGTT
AATACAGATGTAGGTGTTCCACAGGGTAGCCAGCAGCATCCTGCGATGCAGATCCGGAACATAATGGTGC
AGGGCGCTGACTTCCGCGTTTCCAGACTTTACGAAACACGGAAACCGAAGACCATTCATGTTGTTGCTCA
GGTCGCAGACGTTTTGCAGCAGCAGTCGCTTCACGTTCGCTCGCGTATCGGTGATTCATTCTGCTAACCA
GTAAGGCAACCCCGCCAGCCTAGCCGGGTCCTCAACGACAGGAGCACGATCATGCGCACCCGTGGGGCCG
CCATGCCGGCGATAATGGCCTGCTTCTCGCCGAAACGTTTGGTGGCGGGACCAGTGACGAAGGCTTGAGC
GAGGGCGTGCAAGATTCCGAATACCGCAAGCGACAGGCCGATCATCGTCGCGCTCCAGCGAAAGCGGTCC
TCGCCGAAAATGACCCAGAGCGCTGCCGGCACCTGTCCTACGAGTTGCATGATAAAGAAGACAGTCATAA
GTGCGGCGACGATAGTCATGCCCCGCGCCCACCGGAAGGAGCTGACTGGGTTGAAGGCTCTCAAGGGCAT
CGGTCGAGATCCCGGTGCCTAATGAGTGAGCTAACTTACATTAATTGCGTTGCGCTCACTGCCCGCTTTC
CAGTCGGGAAACCTGTCGTGCCAGCTGCATTAATGAATCGGCCAACGCGCGGGGAGAGGCGGTTTGCGTA
TTGGGCGCCAGGGTGGTTTTTCTTTTCACCAGTGAGACGGGCAACAGCTGATTGCCCTTCACCGCCTGGC
CCTGAGAGAGTTGCAGCAAGCGGTCCACGCTGGTTTGCCCCAGCAGGCGAAAATCCTGTTTGATGGTGGT
TAACGGCGGGATATAACATGAGCTGTCTTCGGTATCGTCGTATCCCACTACCGAGATATCCGCACCAACG
CGCAGCCCGGACTCGGTAATGGCGCGCATTGCGCCCAGCGCCATCTGATCGTTGGCAACCAGCATCGCAG
TGGGAACGATGCCCTCATTCAGCATTTGCATGGTTTGTTGAAAACCGGACATGGCACTCCAGTCGCCTTC
CCGTTCCGCTATCGGCTGAATTTGATTGCGAGTGAGATATTTATGCCAGCCAGCCAGACGCAGACGCGCC
GAGACAGAACTTAATGGGCCCGCTAACAGCGCGATTTGCTGGTGACCCAATGCGACCAGATGCTCCACGC
CCAGTCGCGTACCGTCTTCATGGGAGAAAATAATACTGTTGATGGGTGTCTGGTCAGAGACATCAAGAAA
TAACGCCGGAACATTAGTGCAGGCAGCTTCCACAGCAATGGCATCCTGGTCATCCAGCGGATAGTTAATG
ATCAGCCCACTGACGCGTTGCGCGAGAAGATTGTGCACCGCCGCTTTACAGGCTTCGACGCCGCTTCGTT
CTACCATCGACACCACCACGCTGGCACCCAGTTGATCGGCGCGAGATTTAATCGCCGCGACAATTTGCGA
CGGCGCGTGCAGGGCCAGACTGGAGGTGGCAACGCCAATCAGCAACGACTGTTTGCCCGCCAGTTGTTGT
GCCACGCGGTTGGGAATGTAATTCAGCTCCGCCATCGCCGCTTCCACTTTTTCCCGCGTTTTCGCAGAAA
CGTGGCTGGCCTGGTTCACCACGCGGGAAACGGTCTGATAAGAGACACCGGCATACTCTGCGACATCGTA
TAACGTTACTGGTTTCACATTCACCACCCTGAATTGACTCTCTTCCGGGCGCTATCATGCCATACCGCGA
AAGGTTTTGCGCCATTCGATGGTGTCCGGGATCTCGACGCTCTCCCTTATGCGACTCCTGCATTAGGAAG
CAGCCCAGTAGTAGGTTGAGGCCGTTGAGCACCGCCGCCGCAAGGAATGGTGCATGCAAGGAGATGGCGC
CCAACAGTCCCCCGGCCACGGGGCCTGCCACCATACCCACGCCGAAACAAGCGCTCATGAGCCCGAAGTG
GCGAGCCCGATCTTCCCCATCGGTGATGTCGGCGATATAGGCGCCAGCAACCGCACCTGTGGCGCCGGTG
ATGCCGGCCACGATGCGTCCGGCGTAGAGGATCGAGATCTCGATCCCGCGAAATTAATACGACTCACTAT
AGGGGAATTGTGAGCGGATAACAATTCCCCTCTAGAAATAATTTTGTTTAACTTTAAGAAGGAGATATAC
CATGAAACATCACCATCACCATCACAACACTAGTAGCAATTCCATGTCCCCTATACTAGGTTATTGGAAA
ATTAAGGGCCTTGTGCAACCCACTCGACTTCTTTTGGAATATCTTGAAGAAAAATATGAAGAGCATTTGT
ATGAGCGCGATGAAGGTGATAAATGGCGAAACAAAAAGTTTGAATTGGGTTTGGAGTTTCCCAATCTTCC
TTATTATATTGATGGTGATGTTAAATTAACACAGTCTATGGCCATCATACGTTATATAGCTGACAAGCAC
AACATGTTGGGTGGTTGTCCAAAAGAGCGTGCAGAGATTTCAATGCTTGAAGGAGCGGTTTTGGATATTA
GATACGGTGTTTCGAGAATTGCATATAGTAAAGACTTTGAAACTCTCAAAGTTGATTTTCTTAGCAAGCT
ACCTGAAATGCTGAAAATGTTCGAAGATCGTTTATGTCATAAAACATATTTAAATGGTGATCATGTAACC
CATCCTGACTTCATGTTGTATGACGCTCTTGATGTTGTTTTATACATGGACCCAATGTGCCTGGATGCGT
TCCCAAAATTAGTTTGTTTTAAAAAACGTATTGAAGCTATCCCACAAATTGATAAGTACTTGAAATCCAG
CAAGTATATAGCATGGCCTTTGCAGGGCTGGCAAGCCACGTTTGGTGGTGGCGACCATCCTCCAAAATCG
GATCTGGAAGTTCTGTTCCAGGGGCCCATGGGTCCGTGGGCGGTGAAGCCGGAGGATAAGGCGAAATACG
ATGCGATCTTCGACAGCCTGAGCCCGGTTAACGGTTTTCTGAGCGGCGATAAGGTGAAACCGGTTCTGCT
GAACAGCAAACTGCCGGTGGACATCCTGGGTCGTGTTTGGGAGCTGAGCGACATTGATCACGACGGCATG
CTGGATCGTGACGAGTTCGCGGTGGCGATGTTTCTGGTTTATTGCGCGCTGGAGAAGGAACCGGTGCCGA
TGAGCCTGCCGCCGGCGCTGGTTCCGCCGAGCAAACGTTAAGAATTCGAGCTCCGTCGACAAGCTTGCGG
CCGCACTCGAGCACCACCACCACCACCACTGAGATCCGGCTGCTAACAAAGCCCGAAAGGAAGCTGAGTT
GGCTGCTGCCACCGCTGAGCAATAACTAGCATAACCCCTTGGGGCCTCTAAACGGGTCTTGAGGGGTTTT
TTGCTGAAAGGAGGAACTATATCCGGATTGGCGAATGGG
[124 nt withheld, positions 4800-4923]
C
[91 nt withheld, positions 4925-5015]
A
[49 nt withheld, positions 5017-5065]
CCTTTGACGTTGGAGTCCACGTTCTTT
[37 nt withheld, positions 5093-5129]
ACCCTATCTCGGTCTATTCTTTTGATTTATAAGGGATTTTGCCGATTTCGGCCTATTGGTTAAAAAATGA
GCTGATTTAACAAAAATTTAACGCGAATTTTAACAAAATATTAACGCTTACAATTTAGGTGGCACTTTTC
GGGGAAATGTGCGCGGAACCCCTATTTGTTTATTTTTCTAAATACATTCAAATATGTATCCGCTCATGAA
TTAATTCTTAGAAAAACTCATCGAGCATCAAATGAAACTGCAATTTATTCATATCAGGATTATCAATACC
ATATTTTTGAAAAAGCCGTTTCTGTAATGAAGGAGAAAACTCACCGAGGCAGTTCCATAGGATGGCAAGA
TCCTGGTATCGGTCTGCGATTCCGACTCGTCCAACATCAATACAACCTATTAATTTCCCCTCGTCAAAAA
TAAGGTTATCAAGTGAGAAATCACCATGAGTGACGACTGAATCCGGTGAGAATGGCAAAAGTTTATGCAT
TTCTTTCCAGACTTGTTCAACAGGCCAGCCATTACGCTCGTCATCAAAATCACTCGCATCAACCAAACCG
TTATTCATTCGTGATTGCGCCTGAGCGAGACGAAATACGCGATCGCTGTTAAAAGGACAATTACAAACAG
GAATCGAATGCAACCGGCGCAGGAACACTGCCAGCGCATCAACAATATTTTCACCTGAATCAGGATATTC
TTCTAATACCTGGAATGCTGTTTTCCCGGGGATCGCAGTGGTGAGTAACCATGCATCATCAGGAGTACGG
ATAAAATGCTTGATGGTCGGAAGAGGCATAAATTCCGTCAGCCAGTTTAGTCTGACCATCTCATCTGTAA
CATCATTGGCAACGCTACCTTTGCCATGTTTCAGAAACAACTCTGGCGCATCGGGCTTCCCATACAATCG
ATAGATTGTCGCACCTGATTGCCCGACATTATCGCGAGCCCATTTATACCCATATAAATCAGCATCCATG
TTGGAATTTAATCGCGGCCTAGAGCAAGACGTTTCCCGTTGAATATGGCTCATAACACCCCTTGTATTAC
TGTTTATGTAAGCAGACAGTTTTATTGTTCATGACCAAAATCCCTTAACGTGAGTTTTCGTTCCACTGAG
CGTCAGACCCCGTAGAAAAGATCAAAGGATCTTC
